>Addgene plasmid #121386 | pGAD-Atg17 | addgene full sequence | sequence record 237869 | Addgene NGS Result
TTTCTTTTCTCTCTCCCCCGTTGTTGTCTCACCATATCCGCAATGACAAAAAAATGATGGAAGACACTAA
AGGAAAAAATTAACGACAAAGACAGCACCAACAGATGTCGTTGTTCCAGAGCTGATGAGGGGTATCTCGA
AGCACACGAAACTTTTTCCTTCCTTCATTCACGCACACTACTCTCTAATGAGCAACGGTATACGGCCTTC
CTTCCAGTTACTTGAATTTGAAATAAAAAAAAGTTTGCTGTCTTGCTATCAAGTATAAATAGACCTGCAA
TTATTAATCTTTTGTTTCCTCGTCATTGTTCTCGTTCCCTTTCTTCCTTGTTTCTTTTTCTGCACAATAT
TTCAAGCTATACCAAGCATACAATCAACTCCAAGCTTTGCAAAGATGGATAAAGCGGAATTAATTCCCGA
GCCTCCAAAAAAGAAGAGAAAGGTCGAATTGGGTACCGCCGCCAATTTTAATCAAAGTGGGAATATTGCT
GATAGCTCATTGTCCTTCACTTTCACTAACAGTAGCAACGGTCCGAACCTCATAACAACTCAAACAAATT
CTCAAGCGCTTTCACAACCAATTGCCTCCTCTAACGTTCATGATAACTTCATGAATAATGAAATCACGGC
TAGTAAAATTGATGATGGTAATAATTCAAAACCACTGTCACCTGGTTGGACGGACCAAACTGCGTATAAC
GCGTTTGGAATCACTACAGGGATGTTTAATACCACTACAATGGATGATGTATATAACTATCTATTCGATG
ATGAAGATACCCCACCAAACCCAAAAAAAGAGATCGAATTCCCCGGGGGATCCATCGATAACGAAGCAGA
TGTTACAAAATTTGTTAATAATGCCAGGAAAACGCTGACCGATGCTCAACTTTTATGTTCAAGTGCTAAT
TTAAGGATTGTAGATATTAAGAAAAAATTGTCATCTTGGCAGTTGAGTATTTCAAAACTCAATTTTCTAA
TAGTTGGCTTGAGACAGCAAGGAAAGTTTCTTTACACTATTTTAAAGGAAGGCATTGGGACAAAGCTAAT
CCAGAAACAATGGAATCAAGCTGTCTTAGTGGTCTTAGTTGATGAGATGAAGTACTGGCAATATGAAATC
ACTTCTAAAGTACAAAGGTTGGATGGTATAGTAAATGAATTGAGCATATCAGAAAAAGATGATACCGATC
CCTCTAAACTAGGAGATTACATCTCGAGAGACAACGTTAACTTATTGAATGACAAACTGAAAGAAGTGCC
AGTAATTGAGCGTCAAATTGAAAACATTAAGCTTCAATACGAAAATATGGTCAGAAAAGTTAACAAAGAA
CTGATTGATACCAAGTTGACGGACGTAACTCAAAAATTCCAAAGTAAATTTGGTATAGATAACCTGATGG
AAACAAATGTTGCAGAGCAGTTTAGCAGGGAACTAACGGACCTTGAAAAAGATTTAGCAGAGATAATGAA
TTCATTGACACAGCACTTTGATAAGACATTGCTGTTACAAGATAAAAAAATTGATAACGATGAACGTGAG
GAGCTGTTTAAGGTGGTACAAGGCGACGACAAAGAACTATACAACATTTTCAAAACTCTGCATGAGGTAA
TTGATGACGTGGACAAAACAATTCTTAACTTGGGTCAATTTTTGCAGGCAAAAATAAAGGAAAAGACAGA
ACTACACAGCGAAGTTTCTGAAATAATAAACGATTTCAATAGAAATTTGGAATATCTATTAATCTTTAAA
GATATTTCCAATCTGATTGATAGCTTCAAAAATTCCTGTACACAAGATATTCAAACAACTAAGGAACTTT
GTGAATTTTATGATAATTTTGAAGAAAGCTACGGTAACTTAGTTCTAGAAGCAAAGAGGAGAAAGGATGT
GGCAAACAGAATGAAAACTATATTGAAAGATTGTGAAAAGCAGTTGCAGAATTTAGATGCTCAGGACCAG
GAAGAACGTCAGAATTTTATAGCGGAAAATGGAACTTATCTTCCTGAGACAATCTGGCCCGGTAAAATTG
ACGATTTTTCTTCCCTGTACACTTTAAATTACAACGTGAAGAATCCTTAGAAAAAAGGAAAAAAAGGCTG
CAGAGATCTATGAATCGTAGATACTGAAAAACCCCGCAAGTTCACTTCAACTGTGCATCGTGCACCATCT
CAATTTCTTTCATTTATACATCGTTTTGCCTTCTTTTATGTAACTATACTCCTCTAAGTTTCAATCTTGG
CCATGTAACCTCTGATCTATAGAATTTTTTAAATGACTAGAATTAATGCCCATCTTTTTTTTGGACCTAA
ATTCTTCATGAAAATATATTACGAGGGCTTATTCAGAAGCTTTGGACTTCTTCGCCAGAGGTTTGGTCAA
GTCTCCAATCAAGGTTGTCGGCTTGTCTACCTTGCCAGAAATTTACGAAAAGATGGAAAAGGGTCAAATC
GTTGGTAGATACGTTGTTGACACTTCTAAATAAGCGAATTTCTTATGATTTATGATTTTTATTATTAAAT
AAGTTATAAAAAAAATAAGTGTATACAAATTTTAAAGTGACTCTTAGGTTTTAAAACGAAAATTCTTATT
CTTGAGTAACTCTTTCCTGTAGGTCAGGTTGCTTTCTCAGGTATAGCATGAGGTCGCTCTTATTGACCAC
ACCTCTACCGGCATGCCGGTCGAAATTCCCCTACCCTATGAACATATTCCATTTTGTAATTTCGTGTCGT
TTCTATTATGAATTTCATTTATAAAGTTTATGTACAAATATCATAAAAAAAGAGAATCTTTTTAAGCAAG
GATTTTCTTAACCTCTTCGGCGACAGCATCACCGACTTCGGTGGTACTGTTGGAACCACCTAAATCACCA
GTTCTGATACCTGCATCCAAAACCTTTTTAACTGCATCTTCAATGGCCTTACCTTCTTCAGGCAAGTTCA
ATGACAATTTCAACATCATTGCAGCAGACAAGATAGTGGCGATAGGGTTGACCTTATTCTTTGGCAAATC
TGGAGCAGAACCGTGGCATGGTTCGTACAAACCAAATGCGGTGTTCTTGTCTGGCAAAGAGGCCAAGGAC
GCAGATGGCAACAAACCCAAGGAACCTGGGATAACGGAGGCTTCATCGGAGACGATATCACCAAACATGT
TGCTGGTGATTATAATACCATTTAGGTGGGTTGGGTTCCTAACTAGGATCATGGCGGCAGAATCAATCAA
TTGATGTTGAACCTTCAATGTAGGAAATTCGTTCTTGATGGTTTCCTCCACAGTTTTTCTCCATAATCTT
GAAGAGGCCAAAACATTAGCTTTATCCAAGGACCAAATAGGCAATGGTGGCTCATGTTGTAGGGCCATGA
AAGCGGCCATTCTTGTGATTCTTTGCACTTCTGGAACGGTGTATTGTTCACTATCCCAAGCGACACCATC
ACCATCGTCTTCCTTTCTCTTACCAAAGTAAATACCTCCCACTAATTCTCTGACAACAACGAAGTCAGTA
CCTTTAGCAAATTGTGGCTTGATTGGAGATAAGTCTAAAAGAGAGTCGGATGCAAAGTTACATGGTCTTA
AGTTGGCGTACAATTGAAGTTCTTTACGGATTTTTAGTAAACCTTGTTCAGGTCTAACACTACCTGTACC
CCATTTAGGACCACCCACAGCACCTAACAAAACGGCATCAGCCTTCTTGGAGGCTTCCAGCGCCTCATCT
GGAAGTGGGACACCTGTAGCTTCGATAGCAGCACCACCAATTAAATGATTTTCGAAATCGAACTTGACAT
TGGAACGAACATCAGAAATAGCTTTAAGAACCTTAATGGCTTCGGCTGTGATTTCTTGACCAACGTGGTC
ACCTGGCAAAACGACGATCTTCTTAGGGGCAGACATTAGAATGGTATATCCTTGAAATATATATATATAT
TGCTGAAATGTAAAAGGTAAGAAAAGTTAGAAAGTAAGACGATTGCTAACCACCTATTGGAAAAAACAAT
AGGTCCTTAAATAATATTGTCAACTTCAAGTATTGTGATGCAAGCATTTAGTCATGAACGCTTCTCTATT
CTATATGAAAAGCCGGTTCCGGCGCTCTCACCTTTCCTTTTTCTCCCAATTTTTCAGTTGAAAAAGGTAT
ATGCGTCAGGCGACCTCTGAAATTAACAAAAAATTTCCAGTCATCGAATTTGATTCTGTGCGATAGCGCC
CCTGTGTGTTCTCGTTATGTTGAGGAAAAAAATAATGGTTGCTAAGAGATTCGAACTCTTGCATCTTACG
ATACCTGAGTATTCCCACAGTTGGGGGATCTCGACTCTAGCTAGAGGATCAATTCGTAATCATGTCATAG
CTGTTTCCTGTGTGAAATTGTTATCCGCTCACAATTCCACACAACATACGAGCCGGAAGCATAAAGTGTA
AAGCCTGGGGTGCCTAATGAGTGAGCTAACTCACATTAATTGCGTTGCGCTCACTGCCCGCTTTCCAGTC
GGGAAACCTGTCGTGCCAGCTGCATTAATGAATCGGCCAACGCGCGGGGAGAGGCGGTTTGCGTATTGGG
CGCTCTTCCGCTTCCTCGCTCACTGACTCGCTGCGCTCGGTCGTTCGGCTGCGGCGAGCGGTATCAGCTC
ACTCAAAGGCGGTAATACGGTTATCCACAGAATCAGGGGATAACGCAGGAAAGAACATGTGAGCAAAAGG
CCAGCAAAAGGCCAGGAACCGTAAAAAGGCCGCGTTGCTGGCGTTTTTCCATAGGCTCCGCCCCCCTGAC
GAGCATCACAAAAATCGACGCTCAAGTCAGAGGTGGCGAAACCCGACAGGACTATAAAGATACCAGGCGT
TTCCCCCTGGAAGCTCCCTCGTGCGCTCTCCTGTTCCGACCCTGCCGCTTACCGGATACCTGTCCGCCTT
TCTCCCTTCGGGAAGCGTGGCGCTTTCTCATAGCTCACGCTGTAGGTATCTCAGTTCGGTGTAGGTCGTT
CGCTCCAAGCTGGGCTGTGTGCACGAACCCCCCGTTCAGCCCGACCGCTGCGCCTTATCCGGTAACTATC
GTCTTGAGTCCAACCCGGTAAGACACGACTTATCGCCACTGGCAGCAGCCACTGGTAACAGGATTAGCAG
AGCGAGGTATGTAGGCGGTGCTACAGAGTTCTTGAAGTGGTGGCCTAACTACGGCTACACTAGAAGAACA
GTATTTGGTATCTGCGCTCTGCTGAAGCCAGTTACCTTCGGAAAAAGAGTTGGTAGCTCTTGATCCGGCA
AACAAACCACCGCTGGTAGCGGTGGTTTTTTTGTTTGCAAGCAGCAGATTACGCGCAGAAAAAAAGGATC
TCAAGAAGATCCTTTGATCTTTTCTACGGGGTCTGACGCTCAGTGGAACGAAAACTCACGTTAAGGGATT
TTGGTCATGAGATTATCAAAAAGGATCTTCACCTAGATCCTTTTAAATTAAAAATGAAGTTTTAAATCAA
TCTAAAGTATATATGAGTAAACTTGGTCTGACAGTTACCAATGCTTAATCAGTGAGGCACCTATCTCAGC
GATCTGTCTATTTCGTTCATCCATAGTTGCCTGACTCCCCGTCGTGTAGATAACTACGATACGGGAGGGC
TTACCATCTGGCCCCAGTGCTGCAATGATACCGCGAGACCCACGCTCACCGGCTCCAGATTTATCAGCAA
TAAACCAGCCAGCCGGAAGGGCCGAGCGCAGAAGTGGTCCTGCAACTTTATCCGCCTCCATCCAGTCTAT
TAATTGTTGCCGGGAAGCTAGAGTAAGTAGTTCGCCAGTTAATAGTTTGCGCAACGTTGTTGCCATTGCT
ACAGGCATCGTGGTGTCACGCTCGTCGTTTGGTATGGCTTCATTCAGCTCCGGTTCCCAACGATCAAGGC
GAGTTACATGATCCCCCATGTTGTGCAAAAAAGCGGTTAGCTCCTTCGGTCCTCCGATCGTTGTCAGAAG
TAAGTTGGCCGCAGTGTTATCACTCATGGTTATGGCAGCACTGCATAATTCTCTTACTGTCATGCCATCC
GTAAGATGCTTTTCTGTGACTGGTGAGTACTCAACCAAGTCATTCTGAGAATAGTGTATGCGGCGACCGA
GTTGCTCTTGCCCGGCGTCAATACGGGATAATACCGCGCCACATAGCAGAACTTTAAAAGTGCTCATCAT
TGGAAAACGTTCTTCGGGGCGAAAACTCTCAAGGATCTTACCGCTGTTGAGATCCAGTTCGATGTAACCC
ACTCGTGCACCCAACTGATCTTCAGCATCTTTTACTTTCACCAGCGTTTCTGGGTGAGCAAAAACAGGAA
GGCAAAATGCCGCAAAAAAGGGAATAAGGGCGACACGGAAATGTTGAATACTCATACTCTTCCTTTTTCA
ATATTATTGAAGCATTTATCAGGGTTATTGTCTCATGAGCGGATACATATTTGAATGTATTTAGAAAAAT
AAACAAATAGGGGTTCCGCGCACATTTCCCCGAAAAGTGCCACCTGACGTCTAAGAAACCATTATTATCA
TGACATTAACCTATAAAAATAGGCGTATCACGAGGCCCTTTCGTCTCGCGCGTTTCGGTGATGACGGTGA
AAACCTCTGACACATGCAGCTCCCGGAGACGGTCACAGCTTGTCTGTAAGCGGATGCCGGGAGCAGACAA
GCCCGTCAGGGCGCGTCAGCGGGTGTTGGCGGGTGTCGGGGCTGGCTTAACTATGCGGCATCAGAGCAGA
TTGTACTGAGAGTGCACCATAACGCATTTAAGCATAAACACGCACTATGCCGTTCTTCTCATGTATATAT
ATATACAGGCAACACGCAGATATAGGTGCGACGTGAACAGTGAGCTGTATGTGCGCAGCTCGCGTTGCAT
TTTCGGAAGCGCTCGTTTTCGGAAACGCTTTGAAGTTCCTATTCCGAAGTTCCTATTCTCTAGCTAGAAA
GTATAGGAACTTCAGAGCGCTTTTGAAAACCAAAAGCGCTCTGAAGACGCACTTTCAAAAAACCAAAAAC
GCACCGGACTGTAACGAGCTACTAAAATATTGCGAATACCGCTTCCACAAACATTGCTCAAAAGTATCTC
TTTGCTATATATCTCTGTGCTATATCCCTATATAACCTACCCATCCACCTTTCGCTCCTTGAACTTGCAT
CTAAACTCGACCTCTACATTTTTTATGTTTATCTCTAGTATTACTCTTTAGACAAAAAAATTGTAGTAAG
AACTATTCATAGAGTGAATCGAAAACAATACGAAAATGTAAACATTTCCTATACGTAGTATATAGAGACA
AAATAGAAGAAACCGTTCATAATTTTCTGACCAATGAAGAATCATCAACGCTATCACTTTCTGTTCACAA
AGTATGCGCAATCCACATCGGTATAGAATATAATCGGGGATGCCTTTATCTTGAAAAAATGCACCCGCAG
CTTCGCTAGTAATCAGTAAACGCGGGAAGTGGAGTCAGGCTTTTTTTATGGAAGAGAAAATAGACACCAA
AGTAGCCTTCTTCTAACCTTAACGGACCTACAGTGCAAAAAGTTATCAAGAGACTGCATTATAGAGCGCA
CAAAGGAGAAAAAAAGTAATCTAAGATGCTTTGTTAGAAAAATAGCGCTCTCGGGATGCATTTTTGTAGA
ACAAAAAAGAAGTATAGATTCTTTGTTGGTAAAATAGCGCTCTCGCGTTGCATTTCTGTTCTGTAAAAAT
GCAGCTCAGATTCTTTGTTTGAAAAATTAGCGCTCTCGCGTTGCATTTTTGTTTTACAAAAATGAAGCAC
AGATTCTTCGTTGGTAAAATAGCGCTTTCGCGTTGCATTTCTGTTCTGTAAAAATGCAGCTCAGATTCTT
TGTTTGAAAAATTAGCGCTCTCGCGTTGCATTTTTGTTCTACAAAATGAAGCACAGATGCTTCGTTGCTT
GCATGCAACTTCTTTTCTTTTTT
Features (pLannotate 1.2.2; 18 found; start..end, strand, type, name):
    425..444     +  CDS            SV40 NLS (fragment): nuclear localization signal of SV40 (simian virus 40) large T antigen
    461..802     +  CDS            GAL4 activation domain: activation domain of the GAL4 transcriptional activator; Saccharomyces cerevisiae GAL4 (truncated)
    830..2077    +  CDS            ATG17: ATG17_YEAST - Also known as APG17. Experimental evidence at protein level: Swiss-Prot protein existence level 1. Autophagy-specific protein that functions with ATG13, ATG29, and CIS1/ATG31 in response to autophagy-inducing signals as a scaffold to recruit other ATG proteins to organize pre-autophagosomal structure (PAS) formation. Modulates the timing and magnitude of the autophagy response, such as the size of the sequestering vesicles, through interacting with and regulating ATG1 kinase activity. Plays particularly a role in pexophagy and nucleophagy. With ATG13, is required for ATG1 activat
   2346..2480    +  CDS            ADH1 (fragment): ADH1_YEAST - Also known as ADC1. Experimental evidence at protein level: Swiss-Prot protein existence level 1. This isozyme preferentially catalyzes the conversion of primary unbranched alcohols to their corresponding aldehydes. Also shows activity toward secondary alcohols. From Saccharomyces cerevisiae (strain ATCC 204508 / S288c) (Baker's yeast).
   2484..2671    +  terminator     ADH1 terminator: S. cerevisiae ADH1; transcription terminator for the S. cerevisiae alcohol dehydrogenase 1 (ADH1) gene
   2792..3886    -  CDS            LEU2: 3-isopropylmalate dehydrogenase, required for leucine biosynthesis; S. cerevisiae LEU2; yeast auxotrophic marker
   3887..4292    -  promoter       LEU2 promoter: S. cerevisiae LEU2
   4358..4374    -  protein_bind   lac operator: The lac repressor binds to the lac operator to inhibit transcription in E. coli. This inhibition can be relieved by adding lactose or isopropyl-β-D-thiogalactopyranoside (IPTG). lac repressor encoded by lacI
   4382..4412    -  promoter       lac promoter: promoter for the E. coli lac operon
   4427..4448    -  protein_bind   CAP binding site: CAP binding activates transcription in the presence of cAMP. E. coli catabolite activator protein
   4461..4553    -  CDS            lacI (fragment): lac repressor; lacI; The lac repressor binds to the lac operator to inhibit transcription in E. coli. This inhibition can be relieved by adding lactose or isopropyl-β-D-thiogalactopyranoside (IPTG).
   4736..5324    -  rep_origin     ori: high-copy-number ColE1/pMB1/pBR322/pUC origin of replication
   5495..6355    -  CDS            AmpR: β-lactamase; bla; confers resistance to ampicillin, carbenicillin, and related antibiotics
   6356..6460    -  promoter       AmpR promoter: bla
   6555..6590    +  CDS            rop (fragment): Rop protein, which maintains plasmids at low copy number; rop
   6692..6741    +  misc_feature   bom (fragment): basis of mobility region from pBR322
   6742..7906    +  rep_origin     2μ ori: yeast 2μ plasmid origin of replication
   7916..379     +  promoter       ADH1 promoter (across the origin): S. cerevisiae ADH1; promoter for alcohol dehydrogenase 1
