[The description below was written by a language model from this plasmid's Addgene catalogue record and pLannotate feature annotations shown in this document.]
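Description:
pGAD-Atg17 is a yeast two-hybrid "prey" plasmid built on the pGAD-c1 backbone, a yeast expression shuttle vector of about 7.9 kb. In E. coli it is maintained through a high-copy ColE1/pUC-type origin and selected with ampicillin via the β-lactamase gene. In Saccharomyces cerevisiae it replicates episomally from the 2μ origin and is selected by leucine prototrophy through the LEU2 marker, which is driven by its own promoter. Short remnants of lac regulatory elements, lacI, rop and the pBR322 bom region are also annotated; these appear to be leftovers of the backbone's construction rather than functional parts.

The expression cassette is driven by the S. cerevisiae ADH1 promoter, which spans the numbering origin of the sequence, and ends at the ADH1 terminator, preceded by a residual fragment of ADH1 coding sequence. Downstream of the promoter lie an SV40 large T antigen nuclear localization signal and the GAL4 transcriptional activation domain, followed by the budding yeast ATG17 open reading frame, cloned between ClaI and SalI sites. This arrangement is consistent with an N-terminal NLS–GAL4 AD fusion to Atg17, the autophagy scaffold protein that works with Atg13, Atg29 and Atg31 to organize the pre-autophagosomal structure and regulate Atg1 kinase.

The stated purpose is yeast two-hybrid analysis. When the fusion is co-expressed with a partner fused to a GAL4 DNA-binding domain, an interaction reconstitutes a functional transcriptional activator and switches on reporter genes in the host strain. This allows Atg17 binding partners among the autophagy and membrane-fusion machinery to be tested.
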