Addgene plasmid #121386: pGAD-Atg17
Purpose: For Yeast-two-hybrid analysis
Depositing lab: Daniel Klionsky. Depositing organization: University of Michigan. Publication: The Atg17-Atg31-Atg29 Complex Coordinates with Atg11 to Recruit the Vam7 SNARE and Mediate Autophagosome-Vacuole Fusion. Liu X, Mao K, Yu AYH, Omairi-Nasser A, Austin J 2nd, Glick BS, Yip CK, Klionsky DJ. Curr Biol. 2016 Jan 25;26(2):150-160. doi: 10.1016/j.cub.2015.11.054. Epub 2016 Jan 7. PubMed 26774783.
Backbone
  Vector backbone: pGAD-c1
  Vector type: Yeast Expression
  Selectable markers: LEU2
Growth in bacteria
  Bacterial resistance: Ampicillin, 100 μg/mL
  Growth temperature: 37°C
  Growth strain: DH5alpha
  Copy number: Unknown
Gene/Insert
  Gene/Insert name: ATG17
  Species: S. cerevisiae (budding yeast)
  Promoter: ADH1 promoter
  Cloning method: Restriction Enzyme; 5′ cloning site Cla1 (unknown if destroyed); 3′ cloning site Sal1 (unknown if destroyed)
  Sequencing primers: 5′ atcacggctagtaaaattgatg
Terms and licenses: Academic/Nonprofit Terms; Industry Terms: Not Available to Industry
How to cite: pGAD-Atg17 was a gift from Daniel Klionsky (Addgene plasmid # 121386 ; http://n2t.net/addgene:121386 ; RRID:Addgene_121386)
